Addgene plasmid #227835: pHM1 PDZD8-T527E
Purpose: Used for microinjection of nematodes for expression of PDZD8-T527E
Depositing lab: Sheng-cai Lin. Depositing organization: Xiamen University. Publication: AMPK targets PDZD8 to trigger carbon source shift from glucose to glutamine. Li M, Wang Y, Wei X, Cai WF, Wu J, Zhu M, Wang Y, Liu YH, Xiong J, Qu Q, Chen Y, Tian X, Yao L, Xie R, Li X, Chen S, Huang X, Zhang C, Xie C, Wu Y, Xu Z, Zhang B, Jiang B, Wang ZC, Li Q, Li G, Lin SY, Yu L, Piao HL, Deng X, Han J, Zhang CS, Lin SC. Cell Res. 2024 Jun 19. doi: 10.1038/s41422-024-00985-6. PubMed 38898113.
Backbone
  Vector backbone: pHM1
  Vector type: Worm Expression
Growth in bacteria
  Bacterial resistance: Ampicillin, 100 μg/mL
  Growth temperature: 37°C
  Growth strain: DH5alpha
  Copy number: High Copy
Gene/Insert
  Gene/Insert name: PDZD8
  Species: H. sapiens (human)
  Mutation: T527E
  Entrez Gene: PDZD8 (a.k.a. IDDADF, PDZK8)
  Tag / fusion protein: GFP (C terminal on insert)
  Cloning method: Ligation Independent Cloning
Terms and licenses: Academic/Nonprofit Terms; Industry Terms: Not Available to Industry
How to cite: pHM1 PDZD8-T527E was a gift from Sheng-cai Lin (Addgene plasmid # 227835 ; http://n2t.net/addgene:227835 ; RRID:Addgene_227835)
