[The description below was written by a language model from this plasmid's Addgene catalogue record and pLannotate feature annotations shown in this document.]
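Description:
pHM1 PDZD8-T527E is a worm expression plasmid of about 13 kb, built on the pHM1 backbone and intended for microinjection into nematodes to express a mutant form of human PDZD8. In E. coli it is maintained at high copy from a ColE1/pUC-type origin and selected with ampicillin through the β-lactamase (AmpR) gene and its own promoter. The annotation also picks up typical cloning-vector remnants: a CAP site, lac promoter and operator, short fragments matching lacI, rop, bom and an RSF origin, and a piece of the pUC multiple cloning site. These appear to be backbone leftovers rather than functional parts of the payload.

The payload is the full-length human PDZD8 coding sequence carrying the T527E substitution, followed downstream on the same strand by an Aequorea-derived green fluorescent protein (annotated as the sg25 GFP variant), consistent with the recorded C-terminal GFP tag. PDZD8 is a tethering protein that links endoplasmic reticulum and mitochondrial membranes. A threonine-to-glutamate change is commonly used to mimic phosphorylation, and the associated study concerns AMPK targeting of PDZD8, although the record does not explicitly describe the mutant's intent. An attB2 Gateway site lies just after GFP, and a short fragment matching C. elegans aex-5 sits further downstream.

Roughly 5 kb upstream of the insert carries no annotated features. The promoter driving expression in worms and any 3' UTR are therefore not stated in the record, nor is any transformation marker. The GFP fusion should allow expression and localisation of the mutant protein to be followed in transgenic animals.
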