Features (pLannotate 1.2.2; 15 found; start..end, strand, type, name):
     77..210     +  rep_origin     RSF ori (fragment): Plasmids containing the RSF 1030 origin of replication can be propagated in E. coli cells that contain additional plasmids with compatible origins.
    212..304     +  CDS            lacI (fragment): lac repressor; lacI; The lac repressor binds to the lac operator to inhibit transcription in E. coli. This inhibition can be relieved by adding lactose or isopropyl-β-D-thiogalactopyranoside (IPTG).
    317..338     +  protein_bind   CAP binding site: CAP binding activates transcription in the presence of cAMP. E. coli catabolite activator protein
    353..383     +  promoter       lac promoter: promoter for the E. coli lac operon
    387..409     +  protein_bind   lac operator (fragment): The lac repressor binds to the lac operator to inhibit transcription in E. coli. This inhibition can be relieved by adding lactose or isopropyl-β-D-thiogalactopyranoside (IPTG). lac repressor encoded by lacI
   5453..5470    -  misc_feature   MCS (fragment): pUC18/19 multiple cloning site
   5550..9011    +  CDS            PDZD8: PDZD8_HUMAN - Also known as PDZK8. Experimental evidence at protein level: Swiss-Prot protein existence level 1. Molecular tethering protein that connects endoplasmic reticulum and mitochondria membranes (PubMed:29097544). PDZD8-dependent endoplasmic reticulum-mitochondria membrane tethering is essential for endoplasmic reticulum-mitochondria Ca(2+) transfer (PubMed:29097544). In neurons, involved in the regulation of dendritic Ca(2+) dynamics by regulating mitochondrial Ca(2+) uptake in neurons (PubMed:29097544). Plays an indirect role in the regulation of cell morphology and cytoskeletal org
   9271..10131   +  CDS            sg25: sg25 is a basic (constitutively fluorescent) green fluorescent protein published in 1997, derived from Aequorea victoria.
  10171..10195   -  protein_bind   attB2: mutant version of attB; recombination site for the Gateway® BP reaction BP Clonase™
  10713..10865   +  CDS            aex-5 (fragment): AEX5_CAEEL - Also known as kpc-3 From Caenorhabditis elegans.
  10992..11027   +  CDS            rop (fragment): Rop protein, which maintains plasmids at low copy number; rop
  11129..11228   +  misc_feature   bom (fragment): basis of mobility region from pBR322
  11330..11434   +  promoter       AmpR promoter: bla
  11435..12295   +  CDS            AmpR: β-lactamase; bla; confers resistance to ampicillin, carbenicillin, and related antibiotics
  12466..29      +  rep_origin     ori (across the origin): high-copy-number ColE1/pMB1/pBR322/pUC origin of replication
>Addgene plasmid #227835 | pHM1 PDZD8-T527E | addgene full sequence | sequence record 479408 | Addgene NGS Result
GCTCGTCAGGGGGGCGGAGCCTATGGAAAAACGCCAGCAACGCGGCCTTTTTACGGTTCCTGGCCTTTTG
CTGGCCTTTTGCTCACATGTTCTTTCCTGCGTTATCCCCTGATTCTGTGGATAACCGTATTACCGCCTTT
GAGTGAGCTGATACCGCTCGCCGCAGCCGAACGACCGAGCGCAGCGAGTCAGTGAGCGAGGAAGCGGAAG
AGCGCCCAATACGCAAACCGCCTCTCCCCGCGCGTTGGCCGATTCATTAATGCAGCTGGCACGACAGGTT
TCCCGACTGGAAAGCGGGCAGTGAGCGCAACGCAATTAATGTGAGTTAGCTCACTCATTAGGCACCCCAG
GCTTTACACTTTATGCTTCCGGCTCGTATGTTGTGTGGAATTGTGAGCGGATAACAATTTCACACAGGAA
ACAGCTATGACCATGATTACGCCAAGCTTGCATGCGCGGCCGCACTGACTGGGCCGGCCTTCTTTGACAG
CGAAATTGAGTAATAGGCGAACTTTATTATAAGTCTTACACCCCCATAGCTCCATTTGCATGTCTCATCG
CTGTCTTTAAGTTAAACTTTTTTTTTGAAAAAATCATTTCAATCATTCAAAATACGTGTCAAGGCGTCTC
TTCTTTTAAATATTTTAAAAGTCAACTAATTTGTGATAAACTCAAAGAGAATCGAGATATGAGCTGTCAA
AGTAGATCAACTTGAAAAAAGAAGTTGGTGCATACCAGTTGTACTTTTTGTGAAGTTTACTACTAGTTAA
TATAAAAAAATAAAAATTGACATAGATTTATTAAAATTATCACAGTTCGAATCGATCACAGTTCAAGATC
ATTAAAATATTCTATTCGGTACTACACTCTAAACTCAATTAATCCGTTTTGTGTTTCTTAATGAGATTCT
CGTCGACCGGCGACACAACCATAAATGATATTGCTAAAAGAGATCCAACAATTCCAAGAAGAGTCAGTGA
TTGGAATCCATAGTTTTGGAGAAGATAACCAGCAAAAAGTGGAGAGAAAGTACGAACAAGAGAGTTTAAA
GATGTGGCCGTGCCCAGTACGATTCCCTGAAATGTTGAATTACCTCATTTGAAACACTGTGAATAATGAG
TGGAACTGAACTAAAAGAAAACTCCTAACCTGTTCAGATTCATCAACTAAAGCTGTGAGAAGACTATCTG
CACATGTTGCAACTACACTCATTCCAAGAGAAACAAATGGCATTATAACAAGAAGCATCCAGAAATTGAA
AAAGACAAATGTGAATAAAGTGTAGCCAATAACCTGGAAATAATCATACATAAACTTTGAATCTTTAGCA
CAACTTTAAAGTAAATGTAACTTACAAAACTCAACGATCCGATTATTAAAAGTGTTTGCTCATCAAATTT
TTTTCTAAGCCAAATGACTCCGAATCCATTAGAGAACATAATAAATACACCCATCATCATCTGCATTATT
TGATTTTCTGTATTGGTAGCATTGAATTTCTCAATGATGTATAACTGTAAAAACGCTAGAGTTTAAATTG
TGAAATTAACAATTTGAAACTCACATTCAGTACTGCAATTATCATAATGAAAGGAACAACTCCACCATTT
TTCTTAATCATAACATTTGCTACTCCAGGCTTTTGAAGAATGCGAACAACATTTGTAATGTTTATTTGAG
GTGGTGGACCATTTGCATTGTCCGTTGAGATTTCATGCTGGAAAATTTTTAAAGCTTATAATTTCTAGAT
ATGAAAACTGGTGGATATATCATATATTTTGAAGGTGGAGTATTGGTCGTGGAAGCCTGATTACATATAA
AATCGTGTAGATTTTTCAAAAACTTTCAGTCATTGTGTTGGTAAATTTCCAAATTAAAAAAAAAAACTTT
TTAGAAATATCAATTACTGCTGCAGGTCTGAACCCCATAGTACATGAATGCAGATTATTAGAATATAGCA
ATCGAAGAAAAAATTTTTGGTCGACTTCTAGAATTCGATACTTCACTTTTAACAATAGCGTGTGTTTTGC
AACTAACCTCATATGATTTTTTCTCAATACACGTTTCCAAAACTAATGATGGAAGAGCACAAAGTGCAGC
AGAAACCAGAAGTGGAGCAAGATCTCCTCCAAGTTTTGTGGCAGCAATTGAGAATATTGGTACAAAGATG
AAACCTATTCCAAATGTAAGTCCCATTCTCCCAAATGCACTTGTTCTCTCTTTTCCGGGTGTTGTAAGTG
CTGATAAAAGAGTTTGATGGGCTTGCTGTCCATGCATAAAAACTACGGGAATACGAGATAGTAGAAGAGA
ATAATAATCCTGAAATTTGACTATTATTTATCTTAAGCCTAAGATATCTTGAAAGAAAATTCAGAAAATC
GAGGATAGACTTTACATTAGGACTGGAATTCCTGGGATTTTGCCTTAAATGGCTCCAAATTATGTGTCAT
TTTAAAATTTATCAATTCAAGAAAATTTACATTAGTTTCGAAAAAGCCAACAATTGGGCGGGACATGCTC
ATGTCTGTAGGGGACAAATAGTTGGCTCTAATATTTCTAGATTTGTTTGATTTTTCTTTGTTGAATATGA
TATACTAGGGTATTTTGGAGCAATTCATAAAAAAACCGCACAAGTATTTTTCAATTTTGGAAAAGGTTCA
AGTTTTAGATTTTTCACTAAAACAACTTTTTTGATATTTTTGAAAACTGAAGATAATATTAAATACGTCA
TAATGAAGCACACTCAAATTTAACTGCAGAAATTTTGGAGTTTTTATTTTCAACTTAACGCGAAGTCGTG
TCTAATAGTAAGAATCCAAAAAGTTTGAGTAACTTACAAATGAAAAATAAAGTGCTAAACCAGAACAAAG
AGTAGACAGATAGCATAAATGAAGTGCATATCGAATACCAAACTTTTGAATCACATATCCAAAAAGGGGA
CCACCAATCATTTGAAAAACTCCGAATATTGTTTGAATGTACCCTGAATTTCACTTTAAATTTCTTACAA
TTCAAAAAAAGTTTTTCTTTTAAGTGTTTTCATATTCGACTTACCAAAATCCGCATCGGAAAGTTGTAGA
TGTTTAACTAAATATGGCGTAGCAGAAAATTGCAGGAAAAATGTAACATTATAGAAAATAGTAAGTAAGT
ATGTAAAAGCAATAGGCCGAGAAACTTCGAAAGATCCTATTTTTATAGTATTTGGCAACAACGCCGTCAT
CTTCTGAGTTCTGAAATTCGGAAAAAATTGCACTTCGTCTGAAACTAAGTTTTAACTATAGAGAGGAACT
GATTGATAGCGAGACTACTCTCCAATGGGGAAAAGAAGTGAACTATGTGTTTGATTATCAGTCCTTTTAA
TGTTGTTTTTGTGGTTTGTACCCTTTTCCTATCACAAATATGATCAGTTGCAATAAGAAAAAAACACAAT
TTTTTCTGGTTTTTCAATAGGTTTATAGCGGTTGATATAATGTTATAGAATTGTGAAATTATAGCGATGA
AAACTTCGGTATGCTTACATTCGATTTTTGGAATTTTCAGTGAAGAAATACCAATGTCTAATTCAAAATT
CAGATTTAAATTGGGTTTGCATTCGCTTTAAAAATCCAACGATGGAAATATGGAAGAGAAATCAATTGGG
GAATCCTAGTCCGCGCGGCCGTGTAGTCCTCTTGGACCAGCGGCACTTCGATACATTTTTTTCTGTTTTC
TCCATTTTCGGCGCACACTCTCGTGAAAATAAGCGTGACCTGCTTTGTTTACACTTTTTTGAATCATTTT
TTATTAGAATATCGTAAATTTGTAACAAAATGCTAGATAAATACCCAAAAACTAGTAATTTTCAAGCATT
TTCCTCTTATGATTTTTCTCTCGTGTATTACATTTCTGTTCACTCGCTGCATATTTCCGATAATTTCTAT
AAAAGTACATCATTATTACGAAAAGAAGACATCATTCTTTGCTTCAGGAAGCGAACAAGCTGCTCAATCA
CGCTGAAAAGCACAAAACGCTCTTTTCTCCATTTTTCTCTCCGCGTTTTTTTCCGTTTTCGTTTCAATTC
CATTTTCCTCGCAGGCATTCCCCAAAAACATGTCACACATTTGAGATCCCAATTCATTTTGGCAGAAACC
CGGATAATCCCCCTTTGTTTGGGTGCTTTCTCATTTCTGGGCACTTTCTTTTCTAATTTTGGACGAAGAA
ACAAAACAAGAAAAGATTTACATTTCCTTTCTCCCGTTTGTCTCCGTTTTTTTCTTTTTCTTTATGCTAT
CAAAAGCTCTCATTAGTAAAAAGAGAAAGATTTTATCGAGGAAACAGAAATGTGAGAGTTTTGAAATCGA
GAAGTACACCAATTTTCGCATAGATTCTGCTTTCTTCCTTAAAATTCGTTGAAGCTAATAAGAAAAATCC
TAAAGTCTATTCTGAGAAGATATATAATTTTAAAGTGTTTATTATTTAGATAGATCGGAAATATTAAGTG
TTCACAACAAAAAATCACCGAGGTTCCCACAGCTGACTCTTCTTTTTTGCATATTTTTTCATTTTCTCTT
TTTTCCATTTCCCCTCCAAACAATAATCATCACATTTCCGTGCTTTCCACCACTTTCTCTTTTGAAGCGT
TCTTCTCCAAGTTGTCCGGTTGATAGATTGCTGATAGACTGATGACAAATCGACACAACCTACCAACCGG
CTGATTTTTTTTGAAAAGAAGAAGCAGACAATTTTTTTCTGCTTTTGGAAGGTCTGGTTGTTCAACAGCA
GTTTAAGTTTGGAATACTGCTGATTGTTTCAAAGTTTGTTTTTTTAACACCTGCAATTTCTAGCAATATA
AACGAAGAAACGTATTCCTTCTGATAGATTTTTGTACTTTATAGCATTATGCAGATATTTATGAGCCAAT
ATTATATTGAACATTAAAAATTTTCCCGACAAAATCAGTTTCGATGACGTAGTCTGACGTGTGTAACAGA
AGAACCAGAAAAGACACGTGGAGCTCTTCGAAGGTCATATGAAACTATTGTAGGTGCTGGGATATAGGGT
CACCTGATTGTAAGCTCTTCTCGAAATCAGACACGACACGTTTCTTTTTTTTCAATATCTATGATATCTC
TAATCTCTCTTCTCTTTTATCTGTTTTCTATCTCTCTACTAGAGGATCACTCTCGTAGTAACAACAAGAA
AACATAATTCCCCATCTTAGAAACGTGTGCTCCGTTGTCAAGTCGCATATGTCACAGACGAAACAAGCAA
AAACAATAAAAACTTGGAAAATCGTATTTTGTTCGCTTGCTGTTTCATATTTTACTATTTTGAGAAAAAG
CTATTTCTCGTGATCCGCCTTCTTCTTTTGTTCATGAAAATACGAAAATTATTTTAAATAATTTCTTTAT
TTTTCTAGCTCAACTGTCTTAGTTACGATTCTTCTTAAACTATATTATTTTTCAGGGCGCGCCTCTAGAG
GATCCCCGGGATTGGCCAAAGGACCCAAAGGTATGTTTCGAATGATACTAACATAACATAGAACATTTTC
AGGAGGACCCTTGGCTAGCATGGGGCTGCTGCTCATGATCCTGGCGTCGGCCGTGCTGGGTTCCTTCCTC
ACGCTCCTCGCCCAGTTCTTCCTGCTGTACCGCAGACAGCCCGAGCCGCCGGCGGACGAGGCCGCCCGCG
CGGGCGAGGGCTTCCGCTACATCAAGCCAGTGCCGGGCCTGCTCCTAAGGGAGTACCTTTATGGCGGCGG
CCGGGATGAGGAGCCCTCCGGAGCGGCCCCTGAGGGCGGCGCGACCCCCACCGCGGCCCCCGAGACCCCC
GCCCCGCCGACGCGGGAGACTTGCTACTTCCTCAACGCCACCATCCTATTCCTGTTCCGGGAGTTGCGGG
ACACCGCGCTGACCCGCCGCTGGGTCACCAAGAAGATCAAGGTGGAGTTCGAGGAGCTGCTGCAGACCAA
GACGGCCGGGCGCCTGCTGGAGGGGCTGAGCCTGCGGGACGTGTTCCTGGGCGAGACGGTGCCCTTCATC
AAGACCATCCGGCTCGTGCGGCCAGTCGTGCCCTCGGCCACCGGGGAGCCCGATGGCCCTGAAGGGGAGG
CGCTGCCCGCCGCCTGCCCCGAGGAGCTGGCCTTCGAGGCGGAGGTGGAGTACAACGGGGGCTTCCACCT
GGCCATCGACGTGGACCTGGTCTTCGGCAAGTCCGCCTACTTGTTTGTCAAGCTGTCCCGCGTGGTGGGA
AGGCTGCGCTTGGTCTTTACGCGCGTGCCCTTCACCCACTGGTTCTTCTCCTTCGTGGAAGACCCGCTGA
TCGACTTCGAGGTGCGCTCCCAGTTTGAAGGGCGGCCCATGCCCCAGCTCACCTCCATCATCGTCAACCA
GCTCAAGAAGATCATCAAGCGCAAGCACACCCTACCGAATTACAAGATCAGGTTTAAGCCGTTTTTTCCA
TACCAGACCTTGCAAGGATTTGAAGAAGATGAAGAGCATATCCATATACAACAATGGGCACTTACTGAAG
GCCGTCTTAAAGTTACGTTGTTAGAATGTAGCAGGTTACTCATTTTTGGATCCTATGACAGAGAGGCAAA
TGTTCATTGTACACTTGAGTTAAGCAGTAGTGTTTGGGAAGAAAAACAGAGGAGTTCTATTAAGACGGTT
GAATTAATAAAAGGAAATTTACAAAGTGTTGGACTTACACTTCGTCTTGTCCAGTCAACTGATGGGTATG
CTGGGCACGTCATCATTGAAACTGTGGCTCCAAACTCGCCTGCTGCAATTGCAGATCTTCAGCGGGGAGA
TCGACTTATCGCCATTGGAGGTGTGAAAATCACATCAACACTGCAAGTGTTGAAGCTTATCAAGCAGGCT
GGTGACCGAGTCCTGGTGTACTATGAAAGGCCTGTTGGCCAGAGTAATCAAGGTGCAGTGCTGCAAGATA
ACTTTGGCCAGTTGGAAGAAAACTTTTTGTCAAGCTCATGCCAATCGGGTTATGAAGAGGAAGCTGCCGG
GTTGACAGTAGATACTGAAAGTAGAGAGCTGGATTCTGAATTTGAAGACTTGGCAAGTGATGTCAGAGCA
CAAAATGAGTTCAAAGATGAGGCACAATCATTAAGTCATAGTCCCAAACGTGTTCCAGAGACACTTTCTA
TTAAACCCCTTGGAGCTATATCACCAGTTTTAAACCGTAAATTAGCTGTAGGAAGTCACCCACTACCACC
GAAAATTCAGTCCAAAGATGGAAATAAACCTCCACCCCTAAAAACTTCTGAGATAACAGACCCAGCACAA
GTGTCAAAACCAACCCAAGGATCTGCTTTCAAACCACCTGTGCCACCACGACCACAAGCGAAAGTTCCTT
TGCCTTCCGCCGATGCTCCAAATCAGGCAGAACCAGATGTTCTCGTTGAAAAGCCAGAGAAGGTGGTGCC
ACCTCCTCTTGTAGATAAATCTGCTGAAAAGCAAGCAAAAAATGTGGATGCCATAGACGATGCAGCTGCA
CCTAAGCAATTTTTAGCAAAGCAAGAAGTGGCCAAAGATGTCACTTCAGAAACTTCCTGCCCTACTAAGG
ACAGTTCGGACGACCGTCAAACATGGGAATCATCAGAAATTCTTTATCGTAATAAGCTAGGAAAATGGAC
AAGAACCAGAGCATCCTGTTTGTTTGACATAGAAGCCTGTCACAGGTACTTAAACATTGCATTGTGGTGC
AGGGATCCTTTCAAGTTGGGAGGTCTCATCTGTTTGGGGCATGTTAGTTTAAAACTTGAAGATGTGGCTT
TAGGATGCCTAGCTACATCAAACACGGAATACCTTTCCAAATTGAGACTGGAAGCCCCCTCACCTAAGGC
TATAGTCACTAGAACCGCACTACGCAATCTGAGTATGCAAAAGGGATTCAATGACAAATTTTGCTATGGT
GACATTACTATTCACTTCAAATATTTGAAAGAAGGAGAATCAGACCACCATGTAGTTACTAACGTAGAAA
AAGAAAAAGAACCCCATTTGGTTGAAGAAGTTTCTGTTCTCCCTAAAGAGGAGCAATTTGTTGGACAGAT
GGGTTTAACAGAAAACAAACACAGTTTTCAGGATACTCAGTTCCAGAACCCAACATGGTGTGACTACTGT
AAGAAAAAAGTTTGGACTAAAGCAGCTTCCCAGTGTATGTTTTGTGCTTATGTTTGCCATAAAAAATGTC
AAGAAAAGTGTCTAGCTGAGACTTCTGTTTGTGGAGCAACTGATAGGCGAATAGACAGGACACTGAAAAA
CCTTAGGCTGGAAGGACAGGAAACCCTCTTAGGCCTGCCTCCTCGTGTTGATGCTGAAGCTAGCAAGTCA
GTCAATAAAACAACAGGTTTGACAAGGCATATTATCAATACTAGTTCTCGTTTATTAAATTTGCGTCAAG
TCTCTAAAACTCGCCTTTCTGAACCAGGAACCGATCTCGTAGAACCTTCACCAAAACACACACCCAACAC
GTCAGACAACGAAGGCAGTGACACGGAGGTCTGTGGTCCAAACAGTCCTTCTAAACGGGGAAACAGCACA
GGAATAAAGTTAGTGAGAAAAGAGGGTGGTCTGGATGACAGTGTTTTCATTGCAGTTAAAGAAATTGGTC
GTGATCTGTACAGGGGCTTGCCTACAGAGGAAAGGATCCAGAAACTAGAGTTCATGTTGGATAAGCTACA
GAATGAAATTGATCAGGAGTTGGAACACAATAATTCCCTTGTTAGAGAAGAAAAAGAGACAACTGATACA
AGGAAAAAATCACTTCTTTCTGCTGCCTTAGCTAAATCAGGTGAAAGGCTACAAGCTCTAACACTTCTTA
TGATTCACTACAGAGCAGGCATTGAAGATATAGAAACTTTAGAAAGTCTGTCTTTAGACCAGCACTCCAA
AAAAATAAGCAAGTACACAGATGATACAGAAGAAGACCTTGATAATGAAATAAGCCAACTAATAGACTCT
CAGCCATTCAGCAGCATATCAGATGACTTATTTGGCCCATCCGAGTCTGTGGGTACCGCTGTCTCATCCT
ACTTTCACCTAGTTAACTGCTTGTCTTAAAATCTATGCTTCTCTTTAGTATCTAAAATTTTCCTAGAAGC
TTACAAGTATATAAATGGTCTCTTCTCAATAAAGGTTGTATATTTATTCATCTTATTGAATCTGCCATTT
CCTCGTTTTTGCGAGTTTATATACCTTCCAATTTTCTTTCTATTGTATTTTCAACTTCTAATTTTAATTC
AGGGAAACTGCTGTACCGGTAGAAAAAATGAGTAAAGGAGAAGAACTTTTCACTGGAGTTGTCCCAATTC
TTGTTGAATTAGATGGTGATGTTAATGGGCACAAATTTTCTGTCAGTGGAGAGGGTGAAGGTGATGCAAC
ATACGGAAAACTTACCCTTAAATTTATTTGCACTACTGGAAAACTACCTGTTCCATGGGTAAGTTTAAAC
ATATATATACTAACTAACCCTGATTATTTAAATTTTCAGCCAACACTTGTCACTACTTTCTGTTATGGTG
TTCAATGCTTCTCGAGATACCCAGATCATATGAAACGGCATGACTTTTTCAAGAGTGCCATGCCCGAAGG
TTATGTACAGGAAAGAACTATATTTTTCAAAGATGACGGGAACTACAAGACACGTAAGTTTAAACAGTTC
GGTACTAACTAACCATACATATTTAAATTTTCAGGTGCTGAAGTCAAGTTTGAAGGTGATACCCTTGTTA
ATAGAATCGAGTTAAAAGGTATTGATTTTAAAGAAGATGGAAACATTCTTGGACACAAATTGGAATACAA
CTATAACTCACACAATGTATACATCATGGCAGACAAACAAAAGAATGGAATCAAAGTTGTAAGTTTAAAC
ATGATTTTACTAACTAACTAATCTGATTTAAATTTTCAGAACTTCAAAATTAGACACAACATTGAAGATG
GAAGCGTTCAACTAGCAGACCATTATCAACAAAATACTCCAATTGGCGATGGCCCTGTCCTTTTACCAGA
CAACCATTACCTGTCCACACAATCTGCCCTTTCGAAAGATCCCAACGAAAAGAGAGACCACATGGTCCTT
CTTGAGTTTGTAACAGCTGCTGGGATTACACATGGCATGGATGAACTATACAAATAGCATTCGTAGAATT
CCAACTGAGCGCCGGTCGCTACCCAGCTTTCTTGTACAAAGTGGTGATATCTGAGCTCCGCATCGGCCGC
TGTCATCAGATCGCCATCTCGCGCCCGTGCCTCTGACTTCTAAGTCCAATTACTCTTCAACATCCCTACA
TGCTCTTTCTCCCTGTGCTCCCACCCCCTATTTTTGTTATTATCAAAAAACTTCTCTTAATTTCTTTGTT
TTTTAGCTTCTTTTAAGTCACCTCTAACAATGAAATTGTGTAGATTCAAAAATAGAATTAATTCGTAATA
AAAAGTCGAAAAAAATTGTGCTCCCTCCCCCCATTAATAATAATTCTATCCCAAAATCTACACAATGTTC
TGTGTACACTTCTTATGTTTTTTACTTCTGATAAATTTTTTTGAAACATCATAGAAAAAACCGCACACAA
AATACCTTATCATATGTTACGTTTCAGTTTATGACCGCAATTTTTATTTCTTCGCACGTCTGGGCCTCTC
ATGACGTCAAATCATGCTCATCGTGAAAAAGTTTTGGAGTATTTTTGGAATTTTTCAATCAAGTGAAAGT
TTATGAAATTAATTTTCCTGCTTTTGCTTTTTGGGGTTTCCCCTATTGTTTGTCAAGATTTCGAGGACGG
CGTTTTTCTTGCTAAAATCACAAGTATTGATGAGCACGATGCAAGAAAGATCGGAAGAAGGTTTGGGTTT
GAGGCTCAGTGGAAGGTGAGTAGAAGTTGATAATTTGAAATTGGAGTAGTGTCTATGGGGTTTTTGCCTT
AAATGACAGAATACATTCCCAATATACCAAACATAACTGTTTCTACTAGTCGGCCGTACGGGCCCTTTCG
TCTCGCGCGTTTCGGTGATGACGGTGAAAACCTCTGACACATGCAGCTCCCGGAGACGGTCACAGCTTGT
CTGTAAGCGGATGCCGGGAGCAGACAAGCCCGTCAGGGCGCGTCAGCGGGTGTTGGCGGGTGTCGGGGCT
GGCTTAACTATGCGGCATCAGAGCAGATTGTACTGAGAGTGCACCATATGCGGTGTGAAATACCGCACAG
ATGCGTAAGGAGAAAATACCGCATCAGGCGGCCTTAATTAAGGGCCTCGTGATACGCCTATTTTTATAGG
TTAATGTCATGATAATAATGGTTTCTTAGACGTCAGGTGGCACTTTTCGGGGAAATGTGCGCGGAACCCC
TATTTGTTTATTTTTCTAAATACATTCAAATATGTATCCGCTCATGAGACAATAACCCTGATAAATGCTT
CAATAATATTGAAAAAGGAAGAGTATGAGTATTCAACATTTCCGTGTCGCCCTTATTCCCTTTTTTGCGG
CATTTTGCCTTCCTGTTTTTGCTCACCCAGAAACGCTGGTGAAAGTAAAAGATGCTGAAGATCAGTTGGG
TGCACGAGTGGGTTACATCGAACTGGATCTCAACAGCGGTAAGATCCTTGAGAGTTTTCGCCCCGAAGAA
CGTTTTCCAATGATGAGCACTTTTAAAGTTCTGCTATGTGGCGCGGTATTATCCCGTATTGACGCCGGGC
AAGAGCAACTCGGTCGCCGCATACACTATTCTCAGAATGACTTGGTTGAGTACTCACCAGTCACAGAAAA
GCATCTTACGGATGGCATGACAGTAAGAGAATTATGCAGTGCTGCCATAACCATGAGTGATAACACTGCG
GCCAACTTACTTCTGACAACGATCGGAGGACCGAAGGAGCTAACCGCTTTTTTGCACAACATGGGGGATC
ATGTAACTCGCCTTGATCGTTGGGAACCGGAGCTGAATGAAGCCATACCAAACGACGAGCGTGACACCAC
GATGCCTGTAGCAATGGCAACAACGTTGCGCAAACTATTAACTGGCGAACTACTTACTCTAGCTTCCCGG
CAACAATTAATAGACTGGATGGAGGCGGATAAAGTTGCAGGACCACTTCTGCGCTCGGCCCTTCCGGCTG
GCTGGTTTATTGCTGATAAATCTGGAGCCGGTGAGCGTGGGTCTCGCGGTATCATTGCAGCACTGGGGCC
AGATGGTAAGCCCTCCCGTATCGTAGTTATCTACACGACGGGGAGTCAGGCAACTATGGATGAACGAAAT
AGACAGATCGCTGAGATAGGTGCCTCACTGATTAAGCATTGGTAACTGTCAGACCAAGTTTACTCATATA
TACTTTAGATTGATTTAAAACTTCATTTTTAATTTAAAAGGATCTAGGTGAAGATCCTTTTTGATAATCT
CATGACCAAAATCCCTTAACGTGAGTTTTCGTTCCACTGAGCGTCAGACCCCGTAGAAAAGATCAAAGGA
TCTTCTTGAGATCCTTTTTTTCTGCGCGTAATCTGCTGCTTGCAAACAAAAAAACCACCGCTACCAGCGG
TGGTTTGTTTGCCGGATCAAGAGCTACCAACTCTTTTTCCGAAGGTAACTGGCTTCAGCAGAGCGCAGAT
ACCAAATACTGTTCTTCTAGTGTAGCCGTAGTTAGGCCACCACTTCAAGAACTCTGTAGCACCGCCTACA
TACCTCGCTCTGCTAATCCTGTTACCAGTGGCTGCTGCCAGTGGCGATAAGTCGTGTCTTACCGGGTTGG
ACTCAAGACGATAGTTACCGGATAAGGCGCAGCGGTCGGGCTGAACGGGGGGTTCGTGCACACAGCCCAG
CTTGGAGCGAACGACCTACACCGAACTGAGATACCTACAGCGTGAGCTATGAGAAAGCGCCACGCTTCCC
GAAGGGAGAAAGGCGGACAGGTATCCGGTAAGCGGCAGGGTCGGAACAGGAGAGCGCACGAGGGAGCTTC
CAGGGGGAAACGCCTGGTATCTTTATAGTCCTGTCGGGTTTCGCCACCTCTGACTTGAGCGTCGATTTTT
GTGAT
